>Addgene plasmid #43855 | pcDNA-TAL-NC2 | depositor full sequence | sequence record 59186 | pcDNA-TAL-NC2 sequence 7152 bps
AGATCCCAGCTAGTCAAAAGTGAACTGGAGGAGAAGAAATCTGAACTTCGTCATAAATTGAAATATGTGC
CTCATGAATATATTGAATTAATTGAAATTGCCAGAAATTCCACTCAGGATAGAATTCTTGAAATGAAGGT
AATGGAATTTTTTATGAAAGTTTATGGATATAGAGGTAAACATTTGGGTGGATCAAGGAAACCGGACGGA
GCAATTTATACTGTCGGATCTCCTATTGATTACGGTGTGATCGTGGATACTAAAGCTTATAGCGGAGGTT
ATAATCTGCCAATTGGCCAAGCAGATGAAATGCAACGATATGTCGAAGAAAATCAAACACGAAACAAACA
TATCAACCCTAATGAATGGTGGAAAGTCTATCCATCTTCTGTAACGGAATTTAAGTTTTTATTTGTGAGT
GGTCACTTTAAAGGAAACTACAAAGCTCAGCTTACACGATTAAATCATATCACTAATTGTAATGGAGCTG
TTCTTAGTGTAGAAGAGCTTTTAATTGGTGGAGAAATGATTAAAGCCGGCACATTAACCTTAGAGGAAGT
GAGAAGGAAATTTAATAACGGCGAGATAAACTTTTAATAGGAAACCCGCTGATCAGCCTCGACTGTGCCT
TCTAGTTGCCAGCCATCTGTTGTTTGCCCCTCCCCCGTGCCTTCCTTGACCCTGGAAGGTGCCACTCCCA
CTGTCCTTTCCTAATAAAATGAGGAAATTGCATCGCATTGTCTGAGTAGGTGTCATTCTATTCTGGGGGG
TGGGGTGGGGCAGGACAGCAAGGGGGAGGATTGGGAAGACAATAGCAGGCATGCTGGGGATGCGGTGGGC
TCTATGGCTTCTGAGGCGGAAAGAACCAGCTGGGGCTCTAGGGGGTATCCCC
[124 nt withheld, positions 893-1016]
C
[32 nt withheld, positions 1018-1049]
CA
[57 nt withheld, positions 1052-1108]
A
[49 nt withheld, positions 1110-1158]
CCTTTGACGTTGGAGTCCACGTTCTTT
[37 nt withheld, positions 1186-1222]
ACCCTATCTCGGTCTATTCTTTTGATTTATAAGGGATTTTGGGGATTTCGGCCTATTGGTTAAAAAATGA
GCTGATTTAACAAAAATTTAACGCGAATTAATTCTGTGGAATGTGTGTCAGTTAGGGTGTGGAAAGTCCC
CAGGCTCCCCAGGCAGGCAGAAGTATGCAAAGCATGCATCTCAATTAGTCAGCAACCAGGTGTGGAAAGT
CCCCAGGCTCCCCAGCAGGCAGAAGTATGCAAAGCATGCATCTCAATTAGTCAGCAACCATAGTCCCGCC
CCTAACTCCGCCCATCCCGCCCCTAACTCCGCCCAGTTCCGCCCATTCTCCGCCCCATGGCTGACTAATT
TTTTTTATTTATGCAGAGGCCGAGGCCGCCTCTGCCTCTGAGCTATTCCAGAAGTAGTGAGGAGGCTTTT
TTGGAGGCCTAGGCTTTTGCAAAAAGCTCCCGGGAGCTTGTATATCCATTTTCGGATCTGATCAAGAGAC
AGGATGAGGATCGTTTCGCATGATTGAACAAGATGGATTGCACGCAGGTTCTCCGGCCGCTTGGGTGGAG
AGGCTATTCGGCTATGACTGGGCACAACAGACAATCGGCTGCTCTGATGCCGCCGTGTTCCGGCTGTCAG
CGCAGGGGCGCCCGGTTCTTTTTGTCAAGACCGACCTGTCCGGTGCCCTGAATGAACTGCAGGACGAGGC
AGCGCGGCTATCGTGGCTGGCCACGACGGGCGTTCCTTGCGCAGCTGTGCTCGACGTTGTCACTGAAGCG
GGAAGGGACTGGCTGCTATTGGGCGAAGTGCCGGGGCAGGATCTCCTGTCATCTCACCTTGCTCCTGCCG
AGAAAGTATCCATCATGGCTGATGCAATGCGGCGGCTGCATACGCTTGATCCGGCTACCTGCCCATTCGA
CCACCAAGCGAAACATCGCATCGAGCGAGCACGTACTCGGATGGAAGCCGGTCTTGTCGATCAGGATGAT
CTGGACGAAGAGCATCAGGGGCTCGCGCCAGCCGAACTGTTCGCCAGGCTCAAGGCGCGCATGCCCGACG
GCGAGGATCTCGTCGTGACCCATGGCGATGCCTGCTTGCCGAATATCATGGTGGAAAATGGCCGCTTTTC
TGGATTCATCGACTGTGGCCGGCTGGGTGTGGCGGACCGCTATCAGGACATAGCGTTGGCTACCCGTGAT
ATTGCTGAAGAGCTTGGCGGCGAATGGGCTGACCGCTTCCTCGTGCTTTACGGTATCGCCGCTCCCGATT
CGCAGCGCATCGCCTTCTATCGCCTTCTTGACGAGTTCTTCTGAGCGGGACTCTGGGGTTCGCGAAATGA
CCGACCAAGCGACGCCCAACCTGCCATCACGAGATTTCGATTCCACCGCCGCCTTCTATGAAAGGTTGGG
CTTCGGAATCGTTTTCCGGGACGCCGGCTGGATGATCCTCCAGCGCGGGGATCTCATGCTGGAGTTCTTC
GCCCACCCCAACTTGTTTATTGCAGCTTATAATGGTTACAAATAAAGCAATAGCATCACAAATTTCACAA
ATAAAGCATTTTTTTCACTGCATTCTAGTTGTGGTTTGTCCAAACTCATCAATGTATCTTATCATGTCTG
TATACCGTCGACCTCTAGCTAGAGCTTGGCGTAATCATGGTCATAGCTGTTTCCTGTGTGAAATTGTTAT
CCGCTCACAATTCCACACAACATACGAGCCGGAAGCATAAAGTGTAAAGCCTGGGGTGCCTAATGAGTGA
GCTAACTCACATTAATTGCGTTGCGCTCACTGCCCGCTTTCCAGTCGGGAAACCTGTCGTGCCAGCTGCA
TTAATGAATCGGCCAACGCGCGGGGAGAGGCGGTTTGCGTATTGGGCGCTCTTCCGCTTCCTCGCTCACT
GACTCGCTGCGCTCGGTCGTTCGGCTGCGGCGAGCGGTATCAGCTCACTCAAAGGCGGTAATACGGTTAT
CCACAGAATCAGGGGATAACGCAGGAAAGAACATGTGAGCAAAAGGCCAGCAAAAGGCCAGGAACCGTAA
AAAGGCCGCGTTGCTGGCGTTTTTCCATAGGCTCCGCCCCCCTGACGAGCATCACAAAAATCGACGCTCA
AGTCAGAGGTGGCGAAACCCGACAGGACTATAAAGATACCAGGCGTTTCCCCCTGGAAGCTCCCTCGTGC
GCTCTCCTGTTCCGACCCTGCCGCTTACCGGATACCTGTCCGCCTTTCTCCCTTCGGGAAGCGTGGCGCT
TTCTCAATGCTCACGCTGTAGGTATCTCAGTTCGGTGTAGGTCGTTCGCTCCAAGCTGGGCTGTGTGCAC
GAACCCCCCGTTCAGCCCGACCGCTGCGCCTTATCCGGTAACTATCGTCTTGAGTCCAACCCGGTAAGAC
ACGACTTATCGCCACTGGCAGCAGCCACTGGTAACAGGATTAGCAGAGCGAGGTATGTAGGCGGTGCTAC
AGAGTTCTTGAAGTGGTGGCCTAACTACGGCTACACTAGAAGGACAGTATTTGGTATCTGCGCTCTGCTG
AAGCCAGTTACCTTCGGAAAAAGAGTTGGTAGCTCTTGATCCGGCAAACAAACCACCGCTGGTAGCGGTG
GTTTTTTTGTTTGCAAGCAGCAGATTACGCGCAGAAAAAAAGGATCTCAAGAAGATCCTTTGATCTTTTC
TACGGGGTCTGACGCTCAGTGGAACGAAAACTCACGTTAAGGGATTTTGGTCATGAGATTATCAAAAAGG
ATCTTCACCTAGATCCTTTTAAATTAAAAATGAAGTTTTAAATCAATCTAAAGTATATATGAGTAAACTT
GGTCTGACAGTTACCAATGCTTAATCAGTGAGGCACCTATCTCAGCGATCTGTCTATTTCGTTCATCCAT
AGTTGCCTGACTCCCCGTCGTGTAGATAACTACGATACGGGAGGGCTTACCATCTGGCCCCAGTGCTGCA
ATGATACCGCGAGACCCACGCTCACCGGCTCCAGATTTATCAGCAATAAACCAGCCAGCCGGAAGGGCCG
AGCGCAGAAGTGGTCCTGCAACTTTATCCGCCTCCATCCAGTCTATTAATTGTTGCCGGGAAGCTAGAGT
AAGTAGTTCGCCAGTTAATAGTTTGCGCAACGTTGTTGCCATTGCTACAGGCATCGTGGTGTCACGCTCG
TCGTTTGGTATGGCTTCATTCAGCTCCGGTTCCCAACGATCAAGGCGAGTTACATGATCCCCCATGTTGT
GCAAAAAAGCGGTTAGCTCCTTCGGTCCTCCGATCGTTGTCAGAAGTAAGTTGGCCGCAGTGTTATCACT
CATGGTTATGGCAGCACTGCATAATTCTCTTACTGTCATGCCATCCGTAAGATGCTTTTCTGTGACTGGT
GAGTACTCAACCAAGTCATTCTGAGAATAGTGTATGCGGCGACCGAGTTGCTCTTGCCCGGCGTCAATAC
GGGATAATACCGCGCCACATAGCAGAACTTTAAAAGTGCTCATCATTGGAAAACGTTCTTCGGGGCGAAA
ACTCTCAAGGATCTTACCGCTGTTGAGATCCAGTTCGATGTAACCCACTCGTGCACCCAACTGATCTTCA
GCATCTTTTACTTTCACCAGCGTTTCTGGGTGAGCAAAAACAGGAAGGCAAAATGCCGCAAAAAAGGGAA
TAAGGGCGACACGGAAATGTTGAATACTCATACTCTTCCTTTTTCAATATTATTGAAGCATTTATCAGGG
TTATTGTCTCATGAGCGGATACATATTTGAATGTATTTAGAAAAATAAACAAATAGGGGTTCCGCGCACA
TTTCCCCGAAAAGTGCCACCTGACGTCGACGGATCGGGAGATCTCCCGATCCCCTATGGTCGACTCTCAG
TACAATCTGCTCTGATGCCGCATAGTTAAGCCAGTATCTGCTCCCTGCTTGTGTGTTGGAGGTCGCTGAG
TAGTGCGCGAGCAAAATTTAAGCTACAACAAGGCAAGGCTTGACCGACAATTGCATGAAGAATCTGCTTA
GGGTTAGGCGTTTTGCGCTGCTTCGCGATGTACGGGCCAGATATACGCGTTGACATTGATTATTGACTAG
TTATTAATAGTAATCAATTACGGGGTCATTAGTTCATAGCCCATATATGGAGTTCCGCGTTACATAACTT
ACGGTAAATGGCCCGCCTGGCTGACCGCCCAACGACCCCCGCCCATTGACGTCAATAATGACGTATGTTC
CCATAGTAACGCCAATAGGGACTTTCCATTGACGTCAATGGGTGGACTATTTACGGTAAACTGCCCACTT
GGCAGTACATCAAGTGTATCATATGCCAAGTACGCCCCCTATTGACGTCAATGACGGTAAATGGCCCGCC
TGGCATTATGCCCAGTACATGACCTTATGGGACTTTCCTACTTGGCAGTACATCTACGTATTAGTCATCG
CTATTACCATGGTGATGCGGTTTTGGCAGTACATCAATGGGCGTGGATAGCGGTTTGACTCACGGGGATT
TCCAAGTCTCCACCCCATTGACGTCAATGGGAGTTTGTTTTGGCACCAAAATCAACGGGACTTTCCAAAA
TGTCGTAACAACTCCGCCCCATTGACGCAAATGGGCGGTAGGCGTGTACGGTGGGAGGTCTATATAAGCA
GAGCTCTCTGGCTAACTAGAGAACCCACTGCTTACTGGCTTATCGAAATTAATACGACTCACTATAGGGA
GACCCAAGCTGGCTAGTTAAGCTTGCTTGTTCTTTTTGCAGAAGCTCAGAATAAACGCTCAACTTTGGCA
GATAAGCTCGGATCTAACTCGAGAAAGATATTGTATATATCGTAACAATAGGAGGTTCAACAATGGCTTC
CTCCCCTCCAAAGAAAAAGAGAAAGGTTGCGGCCGCTGACTACAAGGATGACGACGATAAAAGTTGGAAG
GACGCAAGTGGTTGGTCTAGAATGCATGCGGCCCCGCGACGGCGTGCTGCGCAACCCTCCGACGCTTCGC
CGGCCGCGCAGGTGGATCTACGCACGCTCGGCTACAGTCAGCAGCAGCAAGAGAAGATCAAACCGAAGGT
GCGTTCGACAGTGGCGCAGCACCACGAGGCACTGGTGGGCCATGGGTTTACACACGCGCACATCGTTGCG
CTCAGCCAACACCCGGCAGCGTTAGGGACCGTCGCTGTCACGTATCAGCACATAATCACGGCGTTGCCAG
AGGCGACACACGAAGACATCGTTGGCGTCGGCAAACAGTGGTCCGGCGCACGCGCCCTGGAGGCCTTGCT
CACGGATGCGGGGGAGTTGAGAGGTCCGCCGTTACAGTTGGACACAGGCCAACTTGTGAAGATTGCAAAA
CGTGGCGGCGTGACCGCAATGGAGGCAGTGCATGCATCGCGCAATGCACTGACGGGTGCCCCCCTGGAGA
CGGGCGCCGCTACAGGGCGCGTCCCATTCGCCATTCAGGCTGCGCAACTGTTGGGAAGGGCGATCGGTGC
GGGCCTCTTCGCTATTACGCCAGCTGGCGAAAGGGGGATGTGCTGCAAGGCGATTAAGTTGGGTAACGCC
AGGGTTTTCCCAGTCACGACGTTGTAAAACGACGGCCAGTGAGCGCGCGTAATACGACTCACTATAGGGC
GAATTGGGTACCGGGCCCCCCCTCGAGGTCCTCCAGCTTTTGTTCCCTTTAGTGAGGGTTAATTGCGCGC
TTGGCGTAATCATGGTCATAGCTGTTTCCTGTGTGAAATTGTTATCCGCTCACAATTCCACACAACATAC
GAGCCGGAAGCATAAAGTGTAAAGCCTGGGGTGCCTAATGAGTGAGCTAACTCACATTAATTGCGTTGCG
CTCACTGCCCGCTTTCCACCGGTCGTCTCCAACGACCACCTCGTCGCCTTGGCCTGCCTCGGCGGACGTC
CTGCCATGGATGCAGTGAAAAAGGGATTGCCGCACGCGCCGGAATTGATC
Features (pLannotate 1.2.2; 31 found; start..end, strand, type, name):
     10..594     +  CDS            FokI cleavage domain: nonspecific DNA cleavage domain of the FokI endonuclease (Li et al., 1992) must dimerize to be catalytically active
    623..847     +  polyA_signal   bGH poly(A) signal: bovine growth hormone polyadenylation signal
    851..872     +  promoter       SV40 promoter (fragment): SV40 enhancer and early promoter
    893..1321    +  rep_origin     f1 ori (sequence partly withheld): f1 bacteriophage origin of replication; arrow indicates direction of (+) strand synthesis
   1335..1665    +  promoter       SV40 promoter: SV40 enhancer and early promoter
   1732..2523    +  CDS            neo: KKA2_KLEPN - Also known as kan, nptII. Experimental evidence at protein level: Swiss-Prot protein existence level 1. Resistance to kanamycin, neomycin, paromomycin, ribostamycin, butirosin and gentamicin B. From Klebsiella pneumoniae.
   2549..2707    +  CDS            ble (fragment): BLE_KLEPN - Experimental evidence at protein level: Swiss-Prot protein existence level 1. Binding protein with a strong affinity to the bleomycin family of antibiotics. Binds to CL990; an antimitotic-antibiotic compound. From Klebsiella pneumoniae.
   2702..2823    +  polyA_signal   SV40 poly(A) signal: SV40 polyadenylation signal
   2896..2912    -  protein_bind   lac operator: The lac repressor binds to the lac operator to inhibit transcription in E. coli. This inhibition can be relieved by adding lactose or isopropyl-β-D-thiogalactopyranoside (IPTG). lac repressor encoded by lacI
   2920..2950    -  promoter       lac promoter: promoter for the E. coli lac operon
   2965..2986    -  protein_bind   CAP binding site: CAP binding activates transcription in the presence of cAMP. E. coli catabolite activator protein
   2999..3091    -  CDS            lacI (fragment): lac repressor; lacI; The lac repressor binds to the lac operator to inhibit transcription in E. coli. This inhibition can be relieved by adding lactose or isopropyl-β-D-thiogalactopyranoside (IPTG).
   3274..3862    -  rep_origin     ori: high-copy-number ColE1/pMB1/pBR322/pUC origin of replication
   4033..4893    -  CDS            AmpR: β-lactamase; bla; confers resistance to ampicillin, carbenicillin, and related antibiotics
   4894..4998    -  promoter       AmpR promoter: bla
   5065..5109    -  misc_feature   bom (fragment): basis of mobility region from pBR322
   5264..5643    +  enhancer       CMV enhancer: human cytomegalovirus immediate early enhancer
   5644..5847    +  promoter       CMV promoter: human cytomegalovirus (CMV) immediate early promoter
   5843..5876    +  LTR            5' LTR (truncated) (fragment): truncated 5' long terminal repeat (LTR) from HIV-1
   5892..5910    +  promoter       T7 promoter: promoter for bacteriophage T7 RNA polymerase
   5938..5980    +  5'UTR          Xenopus globin 5'-UTR: translational enhancer from the 5'-UTR of the major beta-globin gene of Xenopus laevis
   6093..6112    +  CDS            3xFLAG (fragment): three tandem FLAG® epitope tags
   6141..6608    +  CDS            avrXa10 (fragment): AVX10_XANOO - Experimental evidence at protein level: Swiss-Prot protein existence level 1. Avirulence protein. Induces the hypersensitive response (HR)in rice plants carrying the resistance gene Xa10. Activity depends on the presence of the core repeat domains; replacement with repeat domains from other proteins (AvrBs3 of X.euvesicatoria (AC P14727) or AvrXa7 of this organism) does not elicit the HR. Probably acts as a transcription factor in its host plant (rice) to induce plant resistance or disease. From Xanthomonas oryzae pv. oryzae.
   6616..6634    -  rep_origin     f1 ori (fragment): f1 bacteriophage origin of replication; arrow indicates direction of (+) strand synthesis
   6639..6794    -  CDS            lacZα (fragment): LacZα fragment of β-galactosidase; lacZ fragment
   6802..6820    +  promoter       T7 promoter: promoter for bacteriophage T7 RNA polymerase
   6829..6852    -  misc_feature   MCS (fragment): pBluescript multiple cloning site
   6868..6886    -  promoter       T3 promoter: promoter for bacteriophage T3 RNA polymerase
   6931..6947    -  protein_bind   lac operator: The lac repressor binds to the lac operator to inhibit transcription in E. coli. This inhibition can be relieved by adding lactose or isopropyl-β-D-thiogalactopyranoside (IPTG). lac repressor encoded by lacI
   6955..6985    -  promoter       lac promoter: promoter for the E. coli lac operon
   7000..7021    -  protein_bind   CAP binding site: CAP binding activates transcription in the presence of cAMP. E. coli catabolite activator protein
