[The description below was written by a language model from this plasmid's Addgene catalogue record and pLannotate feature annotations shown in this document.]
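Description:
pcDNA-TAL-NC2 is a 7,152 bp mammalian expression plasmid built on the pcDNA3.1 backbone. It serves as a TALEN destination (scaffold) vector rather than a finished nuclease. It is propagated in E. coli at high copy from a ColE1/pUC-type origin under ampicillin selection (AmpR). It also carries an f1 origin and an SV40 promoter–neo–SV40 poly(A) cassette that allows G418 selection of transfected mammalian cells. Short annotated fragments such as ble, lacI, bom and an HIV-1 LTR segment appear to be backbone remnants or incidental matches, not functional parts.

The expression unit is driven by the CMV enhancer/promoter. A T7 promoter and a Xenopus β-globin 5′ UTR follow, which should also permit in vitro transcription of mRNA with enhanced translation. This arrangement fits the human cell and animal applications named in the associated publication. The open reading frame begins with an N-terminal FLAG tag and a Xanthomonas oryzae TAL effector N-terminal segment, annotated as an avrXa10-like fragment. The frame is then interrupted by a pBluescript-derived lac promoter/lacZα stuffer with MCS, T7 and T3 sequences. It resumes across the plasmid's numbering origin with the FokI cleavage domain and ends at the bGH polyadenylation signal.

The stuffer most likely marks the position where a custom array of TALE DNA-binding repeats is inserted, with loss of lacZα allowing screening, though the record lists the cloning method as unknown. The feature table does not separately annotate a TAL C-terminal region. The meaning of "NC2" is likewise not stated, though it may designate a particular N- and C-terminal scaffold variant. Because FokI must dimerize to cut, completed constructs are used as left/right pairs for targeted genome editing.
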