Addgene plasmid #43855: pcDNA-TAL-NC2
Depositing lab: Takashi Yamamoto. Depositing organization: Hiroshima University. Publication: Efficient TALEN construction and evaluation methods for human cell and animal applications. Sakuma T, Hosoi S, Woltjen K, Suzuki KI, Kashiwagi K, Wada H, Ochiai H, Miyamoto T, Kawai N, Sasakura Y, Matsuura S, Okada Y, Kawahara A, Hayashi S, Yamamoto T. Genes Cells. 2013 Feb 6. doi: 10.1111/gtc.12037. PubMed 23388034.
Backbone
  Vector backbone: pcDNA3.1
  Backbone manufacturer: Invitrogen
  Total vector size (bp): 7152
  Vector type: Mammalian Expression
  Selectable markers: Neomycin (select with G418)
Growth in bacteria
  Bacterial resistance: Ampicillin, 100 μg/mL
  Growth temperature: 37°C
  Growth strain: XL1 Blue
  Copy number: High Copy
Gene/Insert
  Gene/Insert name: TALEN-FokI nuclease backbone
  Species: Xanthamonas oryzae
  Tag / fusion protein: FokI nuclease (C terminal on insert); Flag (N terminal on insert)
  Cloning method: Unknown
  Sequencing primers: 5′ ccactgcttactggcttatcgaa
Terms and licenses: Academic/Nonprofit Terms; Industry Terms: Not Available to Industry
Depositor comments: For more information on Yamamoto TALEN Add-On Plasmids please refer to: http://www.addgene.org/TALEN/Yamamotolab/
How to cite: pcDNA-TAL-NC2 was a gift from Takashi Yamamoto (Addgene plasmid # 43855 ; http://n2t.net/addgene:43855 ; RRID:Addgene_43855)
