>Addgene plasmid #43855 | pcDNA-TAL-NC2 | addgene partial sequence | sequence record 81645 | CMV-F 5'-CGCAAATGGGCGGTAGGCGTG-3'
ACTAGAGAACCCACTGCTTACTGGCTTATCGAAATTAATACGACTCACTATAGGGAGACCCAAGCTGGCT
AGTTAAGCTTGCTTGTTCTTTTTGCAGAAGCTCAGAATAAACGCTCAACTTTGGCAGATAAGCTCGGATC
TAACTCGAGAAAGATATTGTATATATCGTAACAATAGGAGGTTCAACAATGGCTTCCTCCCCTCCAAAGA
AAAAGAGAAAGGTTGCGGCCGCTGACTACAAGGATGACGACGATAAAAGTTGGAAGGACGCAAGTGGTTG
GTCTAGAATGCATGCGGCCCCGCGACGGCGTGCTGCGCAACCCTCCGACGCTTCGCCGGCCGCGCAGGTG
GATCTACGCACGCTCGGCTACAGTCAGCAGCAGCAAGAGAAGATCAAACCGAAGGTGCGTTCGACAGTGG
CGCAGCACCACGAGGCACTGGTGGGCCATGGGTTTACACACGCGCACATCGTTGCGCTCAGCCAACACCC
GGCAGCGTTAGGGACCGTCGCTGTCACGTATCAGCACATAATCACGGCGTTGCCAGAGGCGACACACGAA
GACATCGTTGGCGTCGGCAAACAGTGGTCCGGCGCACGCGCCCTGGAGGCCTTGCTCACGGATGCGGGGG
AGTTGAGAGGTCCGCCGTTACAGTTGGACACAGGCCAACTTGTGAAGATTGCAAAACGTGGCGGCGTGAC
CGCAATGGAGGCAGTGCATGCATCGCGCAATGCACTGACGGGTGCCCCCCTGGAGACGGGCGCCGCTACA
GGGCGCGTCCCATTCGCCATTCAGGCTGCGCAACTGTTGGGAAGGGCGATCGGTGCGGGCCTCTTCGCTA
TTACGCCAGCTGGCGAAAGGGGGATGTGCTGCAAGGCGATTAAGTTGGGTAACGCCAGGGTTTTCCCAGT
CACGACGTTGTAAAACGACGGCCAGTGAGCGCGCGTAATACGACTCACTATAGGGCGAAT
