>Addgene plasmid #43855 | pcDNA-TAL-NC2 | addgene partial sequence | sequence record 81678 | M13pUC-Fwd 5'-CCCAGTCACGACGTTGTAAAACG-3'
CTATAGGGCGAATTGGGTACCGGGCCCCCCCTCGAGGTCCTCCAGCTTTTGTTCCCTTTAGTGAGGGTTA
ATTGCGCGCTTGGCGTAATCATGGTCATAGCTGTTTCCTGTGTGAAATTGTTATCCGCTCACAATTCCAC
ACAACATACGAGCCGGAAGCATAAAGTGTAAAGCCTGGGGTGCCTAATGAGTGAGCTAACTCACATTAAT
TGCGTTGCGCTCACTGCCCGCTTTCCACCGGTCGTCTCCAACGACCACCTCGTCGCCTTGGCCTGCCTCG
GCGGACGTCCTGCCATGGATGCAGTGAAAAAGGGATTGCCGCACGCGCCGGAATTGATCAGATCCCAGCT
AGTCAAAAGTGAACTGGAGGAGAAGAAATCTGAACTTCGTCATAAATTGAAATATGTGCCTCATGAATAT
ATTGAATTAATTGAAATTGCCAGAAATTCCACTCAGGATAGAATTCTTGAAATGAAGGTAATGGAATTTT
TTATGAAAGTTTATGGATATAGAGGTAAACATTTGGGTGGATCAAGGAAACCGGACGGAGCAATTTATAC
TGTCGGATCTCCTATTGATTACGGTGTGATCGTGGATACTAAAGCTTATAGCGGAGGTTATAATCTGCCA
ATTGGCCAAGCAGATGAAATGCAACGATATGTCGAAGAAAATCAAACACGAAACAAACATATCAACCCTA
ATGAATGGTGGAAAGTCTATCCATCTTCTGTAACGGAATTTAAGTTTTTATTTGTGAGTGGTCACTTTAA
A
